Addgene plasmid #165604: pGG184
Purpose: Reporter plasmid for B1H-dependent expression of the HIS3/GFP operon with a single hEGFP protospacer: PS1(upstream of promoter with 'CAGCG' PAM)-lac-HIS3 and GFP
Depositing lab: Marcus Noyes. Depositing organization: NYU Grossman School of Medicine. Publication: Engineered dual selection for directed evolution of SpCas9 PAM specificity. Goldberg GW, Spencer JM, Giganti DO, Camellato BR, Agmon N, Ichikawa DM, Boeke JD, Noyes MB. Nat Commun. 2021 Jan 13;12(1):349. doi: 10.1038/s41467-020-20650-x. PubMed 33441553.
Backbone
  Vector backbone: pGHUC_R25
  Vector type: Bacterial Expression, Synthetic Biology
Growth in bacteria
  Bacterial resistance: Kanamycin, 50 μg/mL
  Growth temperature: 37°C
  Growth strain: XL1 Blue
  Copy number: Low Copy
Gene/Insert
  Gene/Insert name: hEGFP protospacer ('CAGCG' PAM) upstream of the HIS3/GFP promoter
  Mutation: 'CAGCG' PAM replacing the 'CGGCG' PAM in pGHUC_R25
  Promoter: lac
  Cloning method: Restriction Enzyme; 5′ cloning site AgeI (not destroyed); 3′ cloning site EcoRI (not destroyed)
  Sequencing primers: 5′ ATGAGTAGCAGCACGTTCCTTA; 3′ CCAGAGCATGTATCATATGGTCCAGAAACCC
Terms and licenses: Academic/Nonprofit Terms; Industry Terms: Not Available to Industry
How to cite: pGG184 was a gift from Marcus Noyes (Addgene plasmid # 165604 ; http://n2t.net/addgene:165604 ; RRID:Addgene_165604)
