[The description below was written by a language model from this plasmid's Addgene catalogue record and pLannotate feature annotations shown in this document.]
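Description:
pGG184 is a low-copy bacterial reporter plasmid derived from pGHUC_R25 and built for bacterial one-hybrid (B1H) selections, in this case for the directed evolution of SpCas9 PAM specificity. It replicates in E. coli from the pSC101 origin together with the plasmid-encoded Rep101 (RepA) protein, which accounts for its low copy number, and it is selected with kanamycin through the neo/nptII gene. An f1 phage origin is also present.

The central payload is a weak lac promoter driving a two-gene operon. This operon consists of yeast HIS3 followed by a T7 gene 10 ribosome binding site and a GFP coding sequence (annotated as yeGFP), and it is closed by rrnB T1 and T7Te terminators. Immediately upstream of the promoter, cloned between AgeI and EcoRI, sits a single protospacer taken from hEGFP. The short "VN155" hit in the feature table at this position is most likely this GFP-derived target sequence rather than a functional coding fragment. The protospacer is flanked by a 'CAGCG' PAM, replacing the 'CGGCG' PAM of the parental plasmid. In a B1H arrangement, a DNA-binding protein that recognises this site recruits RNA polymerase to the promoter. The resulting HIS3 expression allows growth selection in a histidine-auxotrophic host, and GFP gives a fluorescent readout of the same event.

The feature table also shows a second, oppositely oriented cassette encoding URA3 and mCherry with its own ribosome binding site and terminators. This resembles a counterselection and red-fluorescence operon, consistent with the dual-selection theme. However, the record does not state its promoter or any associated target site. Multiple terminators insulate the two cassettes from each other and from the backbone.
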