Features (pLannotate 1.2.2; 22 found; start..end, strand, type, name):
      1..87      +  terminator     rrnB T1 terminator: Escherichia coli rrnB; transcription terminator T1 from the E. coli rrnB gene
    625..1575    -  CDS            Rep101: RepA protein needed for replication with the pSC101 origin; rep101
   1623..1845    -  rep_origin     pSC101 ori: low-copy replication origin that requires the Rep101 protein
   2337..2431    -  terminator     lambda t0 terminator: transcription terminator from phage lambda
   2465..3256    -  CDS            neo: KKA2_KLEPN - Also known as kan, nptII. Experimental evidence at protein level: Swiss-Prot protein existence level 1. Resistance to kanamycin, neomycin, paromomycin, ribostamycin, butirosin and gentamicin B. From Klebsiella pneumoniae.
   3288..3413    -  CDS            tnpA (fragment): TN5P_ECOLX - Also known as tnp. Experimental evidence at protein level: Swiss-Prot protein existence level 1. Mediates transposition of transposon Tn5 by a 'cut and paste' mechanism. First, the monomeric transposase binds the 19 bp inverted DNA repeats flanking the transposon. Then, dimerization of the DNA- bound transposase creates a synaptic DNA complex. After nicking of the first DNA strand, excision of the transposon proceeds through a series of intermediates. The transposase then mediates the insertion of the transposon at a new site by strand transfer. The activity of the wild- type tran
   3405..3432    -  terminator     T7Te terminator: phage T7 early transcription terminator
   3448..3519    -  terminator     rrnB T1 terminator: transcription terminator T1 from the E. coli rrnB gene
   3537..4244    -  CDS            mCherry: mCherry is a basic (constitutively fluorescent) red fluorescent protein published in 2004, derived from Discosoma sp.. It is reported to be a very rapidly-maturing monomer with low acid sensitivity.
   4252..4273    -  RBS            RBS: efficient ribosome binding site from bacteriophage T7 gene 10 (Olins and Rangwala, 1989)
   4311..5114    -  CDS            URA3: orotidine-5'-phosphate decarboxylase, required for uracil biosynthesis; S. cerevisiae URA3; yeast auxotrophic marker, counterselectable with 5-fluoroorotic acid (5-FOA)
   5220..5306    +  terminator     rrnB T1 terminator: Escherichia coli rrnB; transcription terminator T1 from the E. coli rrnB gene
   5398..5425    +  terminator     rrnB T2 terminator: transcription terminator T2 from the E. coli rrnB gene
   5444..5488    +  promoter       AmpR promoter (fragment): bla
   5562..5613    -  CDS            VN155(I152L) (fragment): improved N-terminal fragment of mVenus for use in bimolecular fluorescence complementation (BiFC) (Kodama and Hu, 2010)
   5619..5649    +  promoter       lac promoter: promoter for the E. coli lac operon
   5690..6352    +  CDS            HIS3: imidazoleglycerol-phosphate dehydratase, required for histidine biosynthesis; S. cerevisiae HIS3; yeast auxotrophic marker
   6385..6406    +  RBS            RBS: efficient ribosome binding site from bacteriophage T7 gene 10 (Olins and Rangwala, 1989)
   6414..7130    +  CDS            yeGFP: yeast-enhanced green fluorescent protein codons optimized for translation in S. cerevisiae and C. albicans
   7145..7216    +  terminator     rrnB T1 terminator: transcription terminator T1 from the E. coli rrnB gene
   7232..7259    +  terminator     T7Te terminator: phage T7 early transcription terminator
   7301..7729    -  rep_origin     f1 ori (sequence partly withheld): f1 bacteriophage origin of replication; arrow indicates direction of (+) strand synthesis
>Addgene plasmid #165604 | pGG184 | addgene full sequence | sequence record 334628 | Addgene NGS Result
CAAATAAAACGAAAGGCTCAGTCGAAAGACTGGGCCTTTCGTTTTATCTGTTGTTTGTCGGTGAACGCTC
TCCTGAGTAGGACAAATCCGCCGCCCTAGACCTAGGGTACGGGTTTTGCTGCCCGCAAACGGGCTGTTCT
GGTGTTGCTAGTTTGTTATCAGAATCGCAGATCCGGCTTCAGCCGGTTTGCCGGCTGAAAGCGCTATTTC
TTCCAGAATTGCCATGATTTTTTCCCCACGGGAGGCGTCACTGGCTCCCGTGTTGTCGGCAGCTTTGATT
CGATAAGCAGCATCGCCTGTTTCAGGCTGTCTATGTGTGACTGTTGAGCTGTAACAAGTTGTCTCAGGTG
TTCAATTTCATGTTCTAGTTGCTTTGTTTTACTGGTTTCACCTGTTCTATTAGGTGTTACATGCTGTTCA
TCTGTTACATTGTCGATCTGTTCATGGTGAACAGCTTTGAATGCACCAAAAACTCGTAAAAGCTCTGATG
TATCTATCTTTTTTACACCGTTTTCATCTGTGCATATGGACAGTTTTCCCTTTGATATGTAACGGTGAAC
AGTTGTTCTACTTTTGTTTGTTAGTCTTGATGCTTCACTGATAGATACAAGAGCCATAAGAACCTCAGAT
CCTTCCGTATTTAGCCAGTATGTTCTCTAGTGTGGTTCGTTGTTTTTGCGTGAGCCATGAGAACGAACCA
TTGAGATCATACTTACTTTGCATGTCACTCAAAAATTTTGCCTCAAAACTGGTGAGCTGAATTTTTGCAG
TTAAAGCATCGTGTAGTGTTTTTCTTAGTCCGTTATGTAGGTAGGAATCTGATGTAATGGTTGTTGGTAT
TTTGTCACCATTCATTTTTATCTGGTTGTTCTCAAGTTCGGTTACGAGATCCATTTGTCTATCTAGTTCA
ACTTGGAAAATCAACGTATCAGTCGGGCGGCCTCGCTTATCAACCACCAATTTCATATTGCTGTAAGTGT
TTAAATCTTTACTTATTGGTTTCAAAACCCATTGGTTAAGCCTTTTAAACTCATGGTAGTTATTTTCAAG
CATTAACATGAACTTAAATTCATCAAGGCTAATCTCTATATTTGCCTTGTGAGTTTTCTTTTGTGTTAGT
TCTTTTAATAACCACTCATAAATCCTCATAGAGTATTTGTTTTCAAAAGACTTAACATGTTCCAGATTAT
ATTTTATGAATTTTTTTAACTGGAAAAGATAAGGCAATATCTCTTCACTAAAAACTAATTCTAATTTTTC
GCTTGAGAACTTGGCATAGTTTGTCCACTGGAAAATCTCAAAGCCTTTAACCAAAGGATTCCTGATTTCC
ACAGTTCTCGTCATCAGCTCTCTGGTTGCTTTAGCTAATACACCATAAGCATTTTCCCTACTGATGTTCA
TCATCTGAGCGTATTGGTTATAAGTGAACGATACCGTCCGTTCTTTCCTTGTAGGGTTTTCAATCGTGGG
GTTGAGTAGTGCCACACAGCATAAAATTAGCTTGGTTTCATGCTCCGTTAAGTCATAGCGACTAATCGCT
AGTTCATTTGCTTTGAAAACAACTAATTCAGACATACATCTCAATTGGTCTAGGTGATTTTAATCACTAT
ACCAATTGAGATGGGCTAGTCAATGATAATTACTAGTCCTTTTCCTTTGAGTTGTGGGTATCTGTAAATT
CTGCTAGACCTTTGCTGGAAAACTTGTAAATTCTGCTAGACCCTCTGTAAATTCCGCTAGACCTTTGTGT
GTTTTTTTTGTTTATATTCAAGTGGTTATAATTTATAGAATAAAGAAAGAATAAAAAAAGATAAAAAGAA
TAGATCCCAGCCCTGTGTATAACTCACTACTTTAGTCAGTTCCGCAGTATTACAAAAGGATGTCGCAAAC
GCTGTTTGCTCCTCTACAAAACAGACCTTAAAACCCTAAAGGCTTAAGTAGCACCCTCGCAAGCTCGGGC
AAATCGCTGAATATTCCTTTTGTCTCCGACCATCAGGCACCTGAGTCGCTGTCTTTTTCGTGACATTCAG
TTCGCTGCGCTCACGGCTCTGGCAGTGAATGGGGGTAAATGGCACTACAGGCGCCTTTTATGGATTCATG
CAAGGAAACTACCCATAATACAAGAAAAGCCCGTCACGGGCTTCTCAGGGCGTTTTATGGCGGGTCTGCT
ATGTGGTGCTATCTGACTTTTTGCTGTTCAGCAGTTCCTGCCCTCTGATTTTCCAGTCTGACCACTTCGG
ATTATCCCGTGACAGGTCATTCAGACTGGCTAATGCACCCAGTAAGGCAGCGGTATCATCAACAGGCTTA
CCCGTCTTACTGTCCCTAGTGCTTGGATTCTCACCAATAAAAAACGCCCGGCGGCAACCGAGCGTTCTGA
ACAAATCCAGATGGAGTTCTGAGGTCATTACTGGATCTATCAACAGGAGTCCAAGCGAGCTCTCGAACCC
CAGAGTCCCGCTCAGAAGAACTCGTCAAGAAGGCGATAGAAGGCGATGCGCTGCGAATCGGGAGCGGCGA
TACCGTAAAGCACGAGGAAGCGGTCAGCCCATTCGCCGCCAAGCTCTTCAGCAATATCACGGGTAGCCAA
CGCTATGTCCTGATAGCGGTCCGCCACACCCAGCCGGCCACAGTCGATGAATCCAGAAAAGCGGCCATTT
TCCACCATGATATTCGGCAAGCAGGCATCGCCATGGGTCACGACGAGATCCTCGCCGTCGGGCATGCGCG
CCTTGAGCCTGGCGAACAGTTCGGCTGGCGCGAGCCCCTGATGCTCTTCGTCCAGATCATCCTGATCGAC
AAGACCGGCTTCCATCCGAGTACGTGCTCGCTCGATGCGATGTTTCGCTTGGTGGTCGAATGGGCAGGTA
GCCGGATCAAGCGTATGCAGCCGCCGCATTGCATCAGCCATGATGGATACTTTCTCGGCAGGAGCAAGGT
GAGATGACAGGAGATCCTGCCCCGGCACTTCGCCCAATAGCAGCCAGTCCCTTCCCGCTTCAGTGACAAC
GTCGAGCACAGCTGCGCAAGGAACGCCCGTCGTGGCCAGCCACGATAGCCGCGCTGCCTCGTCCTGCAGT
TCATTCAGGGCACCGGACAGGTCGGTCTTGACAAAAAGAACCGGGCGCCCCTGCGCTGACAGCCGGAACA
CGGCGGCATCAGAGCAGCCGATTGTCTGTTGTGCCCAGTCATAGCCGAATAGCCTCTCCACCCAAGCGGC
CGGAGAACCTGCGTGCAATCCATCTTGTTCAATCATGCGAAACGATCCTCATCCTGTCTCTTGATCAGAT
CTTGATCCCCTGCGCCATCAGATCCTTGGCGGCAAGAAAGCCATCCAGTTTACTTTGCAGGGCTTCCCAA
CCTTACCAGAGGGCGCCCCAGCTGGCAATTCCGACGTCTATAAACGCAGAAAGGCCCACCCGAAGGTGAG
CCAGTGTGACTCTAGTAGAGAGCGTTCACCGACAAACAACAGATAAAACGAAAGGCCCAGTCTTTCGACT
GAGCCTTTCGTTTTATTTGATGCCTGGCTATCATTACTTGTACAGCTCGTCCATGCCTCCTGTGGAGTGG
CGGCCCTCGGCGCGTTCGTACTGTTCCACGATGGTGTAGTCCTCGTTGTGGGAGGTGATGTCCAACTTGA
TGTTGACGTTGTAGGCGCCGGGCAGCTGCACGGGCTTCTTGGCCTTGTAGGTGGTCTTGACCTCAGCGTC
GTAGTGGCCGCCGTCCTTCAGCTTCAGCCTCTGCTTGATCTCGCCCTTCAGGGCGCCGTCCTCGGGGTAC
ATCCGCTCGGAGGAGGCCTCCCAGCCCATGGTCTTCTTCTGCATTACGGGGCCGTCGGAGGGGAAGTTGG
TGCCGCGCAGCTTCACCTTGTAGATGAACTCGCCGTCCTGCAGGGAGGAGTCCTGGGTCACGGTCACCAC
GCCGCCGTCCTCGAAGTTCATCACGCGCTCCCACTTGAAGCCCTCGGGGAAGGACAGCTTCAAGTAGTCG
GGGATGTCGGCGGGGTGCTTCACGTAGGCCTTGGAGCCGTACATGAACTGAGGGGACAGGATGTCCCAGG
CGAAGGGCAGGGGGCCACCCTTGGTCACCTTCAGCTTGGCGGTCTGGGTGCCCTCGTAGGGGCGGCCCTC
GCCCTCGCCCTCGATCTCGAACTCGTGGCCGTTCACGGAGCCCTCCATGTGCACCTTGAAGCGCATGAAC
TCCTTGATGATGGCCATGTTATCCTCCTCGCCCTTGCTCACCATAGCTGACCTCCTTATTAAAGTTAAAC
AAAACGCCGGTGCTGCAGCTTTAAATAATCGGTGTCACTATTAGTTTTGCTGGCCGCATCTTCTCAAATA
TGCTTCCCAGCCTGCTTTTCTGTAACGTTCACCCTCTACCTTAGCATCCCTTCCCTTTGCAAATAGTCCT
CTTCCAACAATAATAATGTCAGATCCTGTAGAGACCACATCATCCACGGTTCTATACTGTTGACCCAATG
CGTCTCCCTTGTCATCTAAACCCACACCGGGTGTCATAATCAACCAATCGTAACCTTCATCTCTTCCACC
CATGTCTCTTTGAGCAATAAAGCCGATAACAAAATCTTTGTCGCTCTTCGCAATGTCAACAGTACCCTTA
GTATATTCTCCAGTAGATAGGGAGCCCTTGCATGACAATTCTGCTAACATCAAAAGGCCTCTAGGTTCCT
TTGTTACTTCTTCTGCCGCCTGCTTCAAACCGCTAACAATACCTGGGCCCACCACACCGTGTGCATTCGT
AATGTCTGCCCATTCTGCTATTCTGTATACACCCGCAGAGTACTGCAATTTGACTGTATTACCAATGTCA
GCAAATTTTCTGTCTTCGAAGAGTAAAAAATTGTACTTGGCGGATAATGCCTTTAGCGGCTTAACTGTGC
CCTCCATGGAAAAATCAGTCAAGATATCCACATGTGTTTTTAGTAAACAAATTTTGGGACCTAATGCTTC
AACTAACTCCAGTAATTCCTTGGTGGTACGAACATCCAATGAAGCACACAAGTTTGTTTGCTTTTCGTGC
ATGATATTAAATAGCTTGGCAGCAACAGGACTAGGATGAGTAGCAGCACGTTCCTTATATGTAGCTTTCG
ACATAGCTGTTTCCTGTGTGGCTACCAGTAGCGTATTACTTGAGGAACATAAGCCGAAAGGCCATAGGAT
GTAAAACCGGTCGAGCGAGTGCTTTGGCGCGCCAGGCATCAAATAAAACGAAAGGCTCAGTCGAAAGACT
GGGCCTTTCGTTTTATCTGTTGTTTGTCGGTGAACGCTCTCCTGAGTAGGACAAATCCGCCGGGAGCGGA
TTTGAACGTTGCGAAGCAACGGCCCGGAGGGTGGCGGGCAGGACGCCCGCCATAAACTGCCAGGCATCAA
ATTAAGCAGAAGGCCATCCTGACGGATGGCCTTTTTGCGTTTCTACAAACTCTTTTGTTTATTTTTCTAA
ATACATTCAAATATGTATCCGCTCATGACATTAACCTATAAAAATAGGCGTATCACGAGGCCCTTTCGTC
TTCAAACGCGTGTACAAAACCGGCGGCCGCAACACGCTGAACTTGTGGCCGTTTACGTCGCTGTCCAGCT
CGACCAGGATGGGAATTCTTTACACTTTATGCTTCCGGCTCGTATGTTGTGTCGACCGAGCGGATAACAA
TTTCACACAGGAAACAGCTATGACAGAGCAGAAAGCCCTAGTAAAGCGTATTACAAATGAAACCAAGATT
CAGATTGCGATCTCTTTAAAGGGTGGTCCCCTAGCGATAGAGCACTCGATCTTCCCAGAAAAAGAGGCAG
AAGCAGTAGCAGAACAGGCCACACAATCGCAAGTGATTAACGTCCACACAGGTATAGGGTTTCTGGACCA
TATGATACATGCTCTGGCCAAGCATTCCGGCTGGTCGCTAATCGTTGAGTGCATTGGTGACTTACACATA
GACGACCATCACACCACTGAAGACTGCGGGATTGCTCTCGGTCAAGCTTTTAAAGAGGCCCTAGGGGCCG
TGCGTGGAGTAAAAAGGTTTGGATCAGGATTTGCGCCTTTGGATGAGGCACTTTCCAGAGCGGTGGTAGA
TCTTTCGAACAGGCCGTACGCAGTTGTCGAACTTGGTTTGCAAAGGGAGAAAGTAGGAGATCTCTCTTGC
GAGATGATCCCGCATTTTCTTGAAAGCTTTGCAGAGGCTAGCAGAATTACCCTCCACGTTGATTGTCTGC
GAGGCAAGAATGATCATCACCGTAGTGAGAGTGCGTTCAAGGCTCTTGCGGTTGCCATAAGAGAAGCCAC
CTCGCCCAATGGTACCAACGATGTTCCCTCCACCAAAGGTGTTCTTATGTAGTGACACCGATTATTTAAA
GCTGCAGGGATCCTTTTGTTTAACTTTAATAAGGAGGTCAGCTATGTCTAAAGGTGAAGAATTATTCACT
GGTGTTGTCCCAATTTTGGTTGAATTAGATGGTGATGTTAATGGTCACAAATTTTCTGTCTCCGGTGAAG
GTGAAGGTGATGCTACTTACGGTAAATTGACCTTAAAATTTATTTGTACTACTGGTAAATTGCCAGTTCC
ATGGCCAACCTTAGTCACTACTTTAACTTATGGTGTTCAATGTTTTTCAAGATACCCAGATCATATGAAA
CAACATGACTTTTTCAAGTCTGCCATGCCAGAAGGTTATGTTCAAGAAAGAACTATTTTTTTCAAAGATG
ACGGTAACTACAAGACCAGAGCTGAAGTCAAGTTTGAAGGTGATACCTTAGTTAATAGAATCGAATTAAA
AGGTATTGATTTTAAAGAAGATGGTAACATTTTAGGTCACAAATTGGAATACAACTATAACTCTCACAAT
GTTTACATCATGGCTGACAAACAAAAGAATGGTATCAAAGTTAACTTCAAAATTAGACACAACATTGAAG
ATGGTTCTGTTCAATTAGCTGACCATTATCAACAAAATACTCCAATTGGTGATGGTCCAGTCTTGTTACC
AGACAACCATTACTTATCCACTCAATCTGCCTTATCCAAAGATCCAAACGAAAAGAGAGACCACATGGTC
TTGTTAGAATTTGTTACTGCTGCTGGTATTACCCATGGTATGGATGAATTGTACAAATAATAGTGACCAG
GCATCAAATAAAACGAAAGGCTCAGTCGAAAGACTGGGCCTTTCGTTTTATCTGTTGTTTGTCGGTGAAC
GCTCTCTACTAGAGTCACACTGGCTCACCTTCGGGTGGGCCTTTCTGCGTTTATACTCGAGCTAAATTGT
AAGCGTTAATATTTTGTTAAAATTCGCGTTAAATTTTTGTTAAATCAGCTCATTTTTTAACCAATAGGCC
GAAATCGGCAAAATCCCTTATAAATCAAAAGAATAGACCGAGATAGGGT
[37 nt withheld, positions 7400-7436]
AAAGAACGTGGACTCCAACGTCAAAGG
[49 nt withheld, positions 7464-7512]
T
[91 nt withheld, positions 7514-7604]
G
[124 nt withheld, positions 7606-7729]
CTCTAGAGGCAT
